>Addgene plasmid #164988 | CRISPR_HLA_DPA | addgene full sequence | sequence record 370617 | Addgene NGS Result
TTAATGTAGTCTTATGCAATACTCTTGTAGTCTTGCAACATGGTAACGATGAGTTAGCAACATGCCTTAC
AAGGAGAGAAAAAGCACCGTGCATGCCGATTGGTGGAAGTAAGGTGGTACGATCGTGCCTTATTAGGAAG
GCAACAGACGGGTCTGACATGGATTGGACGAACCACTGAATTGCCGCATTGCAGAGATATTGTATTTAAG
TGCCTAGCTCGATACATAAACGGGTCTCTCTGGTTAGACCAGATCTGAGCCTGGGAGCTCTCTGGCTAAC
TAGGGAACCCACTGCTTAAGCCTCAATAAAGCTTGCCTTGAGTGCTTCAAGTAGTGTGTGCCCGTCTGTT
GTGTGACTCTGGTAACTAGAGATCCCTCAGACCCTTTTAGTCAGTGTGGAAAATCTCTAGCAGTGGCGCC
CGAACAGGGACTTGAAAGCGAAAGGGAAACCAGAGGAGCTCTCTCGACGCAGGACTCGGCTTGCTGAAGC
GCGCACGGCAAGAGGCGAGGGGCGGCGACTGGTGAGTACGCCAAAAATTTTGACTAGCGGAGGCTAGAAG
GAGAGAGATGGGTGCGAGAGCGTCAGTATTAAGCGGGGGAGAATTAGATCGCGATGGGAAAAAATTCGGT
TAAGGCCAGGGGGAAAGAAAAAATATAAATTAAAACATATAGTATGGGCAAGCAGGGAGCTAGAACGATT
CGCAGTTAATCCTGGCCTGTTAGAAACATCAGAAGGCTGTAGACAAATACTGGGACAGCTACAACCATCC
CTTCAGACAGGATCAGAAGAACTTAGATCATTATATAATACAGTAGCAACCCTCTATTGTGTGCATCAAA
GGATAGAGATAAAAGACACCAAGGAAGCTTTAGACAAGATAGAGGAAGAGCAAAACAAAAGTAAGACCAC
CGCACAGCAAGCGGCCGCTGATCTTCAGACCTGGAGGAGGAGATATGAGGGACAATTGGAGAAGTGAATT
ATATAAATATAAAGTAGTAAAAATTGAACCATTAGGAGTAGCACCCACCAAGGCAAAGAGAAGAGTGGTG
CAGAGAGAAAAAAGAGCAGTGGGAATAGGAGCTTTGTTCCTTGGGTTCTTGGGAGCAGCAGGAAGCACTA
TGGGCGCAGCGTCAATGACGCTGACGGTACAGGCCAGACAATTATTGTCTGGTATAGTGCAGCAGCAGAA
CAATTTGCTGAGGGCTATTGAGGCGCAACAGCATCTGTTGCAACTCACAGTCTGGGGCATCAAGCAGCTC
CAGGCAAGAATCCTGGCTGTGGAAAGATACCTAAAGGATCAACAGCTCCTGGGGATTTGGGGTTGCTCTG
GAAAACTCATTTGCACCACTGCTGTGCCTTGGAATGCTAGTTGGAGTAATAAATCTCTGGAACAGATTTG
GAATCACACGACCTGGATGGAGTGGGACAGAGAAATTAACAATTACACAAGCTTAATACACTCCTTAATT
GAAGAATCGCAAAACCAGCAAGAAAAGAATGAACAAGAATTATTGGAATTAGATAAATGGGCAAGTTTGT
GGAATTGGTTTAACATAACAAATTGGCTGTGGTATATAAAATTATTCATAATGATAGTAGGAGGCTTGGT
AGGTTTAAGAATAGTTTTTGCTGTACTTTCTATAGTGAATAGAGTTAGGCAGGGATATTCACCATTATCG
TTTCAGACCCACCTCCCAACCCCGAGGGGACCCAGAGAGGGCCTATTTCCCATGATTCCTTCATATTTGC
ATATACGATACAAGGCTGTTAGAGAGATAATTAGAATTAATTTGACTGTAAACACAAAGATATTAGTACA
AAATACGTGACGTAGAAAGTAATAATTTCTTGGGTAGTTTGCAGTTTTAAAATTATGTTTTAAAATGGAC
TATCATATGCTTACCGTAACTTGAAAGTATTTCGATTTCTTGGCTTTATATATCTTGTGGAAAGGACGAA
ACACCGCGTCACATGGCTGTGCAATGGTTTTAGAGCTAGAAATAGCAAGTTAAAATAAGGCTAGTCCGTT
ATCAACTTGAAAAAGTGGCACCGAGTCGGTGCTTTTTTGAATTCTAGATCTTGAGACAAATGGCAGTATT
CATCCACAATTTTAAAAGAAAAGGGGGGATTGGGGGGTACAGTGCAGGGGAAAGAATAGTAGACATAATA
GCAACAGACATACAAACTAAAGAATTACAAAAACAAATTACAAAAATTCAAAATTTTCGGGTTTATTACA
GGGACAGCAGAGATCCACTTTGGCGCCGGCTCGAGTGGCTCCGGTGCCCGTCAGTGGGCAGAGCGCACAT
CGCCCACAGTCCCCGAGAAGTTGGGGGGAGGGGTCGGCAATTGAACCGGTGCCTAGAGAAGGTGGCGCGG
GGTAAACTGGGAAAGTGATGTCGTGTACTGGCTCCGCCTTTTTCCCGAGGGTGGGGGAGAACCGTATATA
AGTGCAGTAGTCGCCGTGAACGTTCTTTTTCGCAACGGGTTTGCCGCCAGAACACAGGTGTCGTGACGCG
GGATCCGCCACCATGGATTACAAAGACGATGACGATAAGATGGCCCCAAAGAAGAAGCGGAAGGTCGGTA
TCCACGGAGTCCCAGCAGCCGACAAGAAGTACAGCATCGGCCTGGACATCGGCACCAACTCTGTGGGCTG
GGCCGTGATCACCGACGAGTACAAGGTGCCCAGCAAGAAATTCAAGGTGCTGGGCAACACCGACCGGCAC
AGCATCAAGAAGAACCTGATCGGAGCCCTGCTGTTCGACAGCGGCGAAACAGCCGAGGCCACCCGGCTGA
AGAGAACCGCCAGAAGAAGATACACCAGACGGAAGAACCGGATCTGCTATCTGCAAGAGATCTTCAGCAA
CGAGATGGCCAAGGTGGACGACAGCTTCTTCCACAGACTGGAAGAGTCCTTCCTGGTGGAAGAGGATAAG
AAGCACGAGCGGCACCCCATCTTCGGCAACATCGTGGACGAGGTGGCCTACCACGAGAAGTACCCCACCA
TCTACCACCTGAGAAAGAAACTGGTGGACAGCACCGACAAGGCCGACCTGCGGCTGATCTATCTGGCCCT
GGCCCACATGATCAAGTTCCGGGGCCACTTCCTGATCGAGGGCGACCTGAACCCCGACAACAGCGACGTG
GACAAGCTGTTCATCCAGCTGGTGCAGACCTACAACCAGCTGTTCGAGGAAAACCCCATCAACGCCAGCG
GCGTGGACGCCAAGGCCATCCTGTCTGCCAGACTGAGCAAGAGCAGACGGCTGGAAAATCTGATCGCCCA
GCTGCCCGGCGAGAAGAAGAATGGCCTGTTCGGAAACCTGATTGCCCTGAGCCTGGGCCTGACCCCCAAC
TTCAAGAGCAACTTCGACCTGGCCGAGGATGCCAAACTGCAGCTGAGCAAGGACACCTACGACGACGACC
TGGACAACCTGCTGGCCCAGATCGGCGACCAGTACGCCGACCTGTTTCTGGCCGCCAAGAACCTGTCCGA
CGCCATCCTGCTGAGCGACATCCTGAGAGTGAACACCGAGATCACCAAGGCCCCCCTGAGCGCCTCTATG
ATCAAGAGATACGACGAGCACCACCAGGACCTGACCCTGCTGAAAGCTCTCGTGCGGCAGCAGCTGCCTG
AGAAGTACAAAGAGATTTTCTTCGACCAGAGCAAGAACGGCTACGCCGGCTACATTGACGGCGGAGCCAG
CCAGGAAGAGTTCTACAAGTTCATCAAGCCCATCCTGGAAAAGATGGACGGCACCGAGGAACTGCTCGTG
AAGCTGAACAGAGAGGACCTGCTGCGGAAGCAGCGGACCTTCGACAACGGCAGCATCCCCCACCAGATCC
ACCTGGGAGAGCTGCACGCCATTCTGCGGCGGCAGGAAGATTTTTACCCATTCCTGAAGGACAACCGGGA
AAAGATCGAGAAGATCCTGACCTTCCGCATCCCCTACTACGTGGGCCCTCTGGCCAGGGGAAACAGCAGA
TTCGCCTGGATGACCAGAAAGAGCGAGGAAACCATCACCCCCTGGAACTTCGAGGAAGTGGTGGACAAGG
GCGCTTCCGCCCAGAGCTTCATCGAGCGGATGACCAACTTCGATAAGAACCTGCCCAACGAGAAGGTGCT
GCCCAAGCACAGCCTGCTGTACGAGTACTTCACCGTGTATAACGAGCTGACCAAAGTGAAATACGTGACC
GAGGGAATGAGAAAGCCCGCCTTCCTGAGCGGCGAGCAGAAAAAGGCCATCGTGGACCTGCTGTTCAAGA
CCAACCGGAAAGTGACCGTGAAGCAGCTGAAAGAGGACTACTTCAAGAAAATCGAGTGCTTCGACTCCGT
GGAAATCTCCGGCGTGGAAGATCGGTTCAACGCCTCCCTGGGCACATACCACGATCTGCTGAAAATTATC
AAGGACAAGGACTTCCTGGACAATGAGGAAAACGAGGACATTCTGGAAGATATCGTGCTGACCCTGACAC
TGTTTGAGGACAGAGAGATGATCGAGGAACGGCTGAAAACCTATGCCCACCTGTTCGACGACAAAGTGAT
GAAGCAGCTGAAGCGGCGGAGATACACCGGCTGGGGCAGGCTGAGCCGGAAGCTGATCAACGGCATCCGG
GACAAGCAGTCCGGCAAGACAATCCTGGATTTCCTGAAGTCCGACGGCTTCGCCAACAGAAACTTCATGC
AGCTGATCCACGACGACAGCCTGACCTTTAAAGAGGACATCCAGAAAGCCCAGGTGTCCGGCCAGGGCGA
TAGCCTGCACGAGCACATTGCCAATCTGGCCGGCAGCCCCGCCATTAAGAAGGGCATCCTGCAGACAGTG
AAGGTGGTGGACGAGCTCGTGAAAGTGATGGGCCGGCACAAGCCCGAGAACATCGTGATCGAAATGGCCA
GAGAGAACCAGACCACCCAGAAGGGACAGAAGAACAGCCGCGAGAGAATGAAGCGGATCGAAGAGGGCAT
CAAAGAGCTGGGCAGCCAGATCCTGAAAGAACACCCCGTGGAAAACACCCAGCTGCAGAACGAGAAGCTG
TACCTGTACTACCTGCAGAATGGGCGGGATATGTACGTGGACCAGGAACTGGACATCAACCGGCTGTCCG
ACTACGATGTGGACCATATCGTGCCTCAGAGCTTTCTGAAGGACGACTCCATCGACAACAAGGTGCTGAC
CAGAAGCGACAAGAACCGGGGCAAGAGCGACAACGTGCCCTCCGAAGAGGTCGTGAAGAAGATGAAGAAC
TACTGGCGGCAGCTGCTGAACGCCAAGCTGATTACCCAGAGAAAGTTCGACAATCTGACCAAGGCCGAGA
GAGGCGGCCTGAGCGAACTGGATAAGGCCGGCTTCATCAAGAGACAGCTGGTGGAAACCCGGCAGATCAC
AAAGCACGTGGCACAGATCCTGGACTCCCGGATGAACACTAAGTACGACGAGAATGACAAGCTGATCCGG
GAAGTGAAAGTGATCACCCTGAAGTCCAAGCTGGTGTCCGATTTCCGGAAGGATTTCCAGTTTTACAAAG
TGCGCGAGATCAACAACTACCACCACGCCCACGACGCCTACCTGAACGCCGTCGTGGGAACCGCCCTGAT
CAAAAAGTACCCTAAGCTGGAAAGCGAGTTCGTGTACGGCGACTACAAGGTGTACGACGTGCGGAAGATG
ATCGCCAAGAGCGAGCAGGAAATCGGCAAGGCTACCGCCAAGTACTTCTTCTACAGCAACATCATGAACT
TTTTCAAGACCGAGATTACCCTGGCCAACGGCGAGATCCGGAAGCGGCCTCTGATCGAGACAAACGGCGA
AACCGGGGAGATCGTGTGGGATAAGGGCCGGGATTTTGCCACCGTGCGGAAAGTGCTGAGCATGCCCCAA
GTGAATATCGTGAAAAAGACCGAGGTGCAGACAGGCGGCTTCAGCAAAGAGTCTATCCTGCCCAAGAGGA
ACAGCGATAAGCTGATCGCCAGAAAGAAGGACTGGGACCCTAAGAAGTACGGCGGCTTCGACAGCCCCAC
CGTGGCCTATTCTGTGCTGGTGGTGGCCAAAGTGGAAAAGGGCAAGTCCAAGAAACTGAAGAGTGTGAAA
GAGCTGCTGGGGATCACCATCATGGAAAGAAGCAGCTTCGAGAAGAATCCCATCGACTTTCTGGAAGCCA
AGGGCTACAAAGAAGTGAAAAAGGACCTGATCATCAAGCTGCCTAAGTACTCCCTGTTCGAGCTGGAAAA
CGGCCGGAAGAGAATGCTGGCCTCTGCCGGCGAACTGCAGAAGGGAAACGAACTGGCCCTGCCCTCCAAA
TATGTGAACTTCCTGTACCTGGCCAGCCACTATGAGAAGCTGAAGGGCTCCCCCGAGGATAATGAGCAGA
AACAGCTGTTTGTGGAACAGCACAAGCACTACCTGGACGAGATCATCGAGCAGATCAGCGAGTTCTCCAA
GAGAGTGATCCTGGCCGACGCTAATCTGGACAAAGTGCTGTCCGCCTACAACAAGCACCGGGATAAGCCC
ATCAGAGAGCAGGCCGAGAATATCATCCACCTGTTTACCCTGACCAATCTGGGAGCCCCTGCCGCCTTCA
AGTACTTTGACACCACCATCGACCGGAAGAGGTACACCAGCACCAAAGAGGTGCTGGACGCCACCCTGAT
CCACCAGAGCATCACCGGCCTGTACGAGACACGGATCGACCTGTCTCAGCTGGGAGGCGACAAGCGTCCT
GCTGCTACTAAGAAAGCTGGTCAAGCTAAGAAAAAGAAAGCTAGCGGCAGCGGCGCCACCAACTTCAGCC
TGCTGAAGCAGGCCGGCGACGTGGAGGAGAACCCCGGCCCCATGACCGAGTACAAGCCCACGGTGCGCCT
CGCCACCCGCGACGACGTCCCCAGGGCCGTACGCACCCTCGCCGCCGCGTTCGCCGACTACCCCGCCACG
CGCCACACCGTCGATCCGGACCGCCACATCGAGCGGGTCACCGAGCTGCAAGAACTCTTCCTCACGCGCG
TCGGGCTCGACATCGGCAAGGTGTGGGTCGCGGACGACGGCGCCGCGGTGGCGGTCTGGACCACGCCGGA
GAGCGTCGAAGCGGGGGCGGTGTTCGCCGAGATCGGCCCGCGCATGGCCGAGTTGAGCGGTTCCCGGCTG
GCCGCGCAGCAACAGATGGAAGGCCTCCTGGCGCCGCACCGGCCCAAGGAGCCCGCGTGGTTCCTGGCCA
CCGTCGGAGTCTCGCCCGACCACCAGGGCAAGGGTCTGGGCAGCGCCGTCGTGCTCCCCGGAGTGGAGGC
GGCCGAGCGCGCCGGGGTGCCCGCCTTCCTGGAGACCTCCGCGCCCCGCAACCTCCCCTTCTACGAGCGG
CTCGGCTTCACCGTCACCGCCGACGTCGAGGTGCCCGAAGGACCGCGCACCTGGTGCATGACCCGCAAGC
CCGGTGCCTGAACGCGTTAAGTCGACAATCAACCTCTGGATTACAAAATTTGTGAAAGATTGACTGGTAT
TCTTAACTATGTTGCTCCTTTTACGCTATGTGGATACGCTGCTTTAATGCCTTTGTATCATGCTATTGCT
TCCCGTATGGCTTTCATTTTCTCCTCCTTGTATAAATCCTGGTTGCTGTCTCTTTATGAGGAGTTGTGGC
CCGTTGTCAGGCAACGTGGCGTGGTGTGCACTGTGTTTGCTGACGCAACCCCCACTGGTTGGGGCATTGC
CACCACCTGTCAGCTCCTTTCCGGGACTTTCGCTTTCCCCCTCCCTATTGCCACGGCGGAACTCATCGCC
GCCTGCCTTGCCCGCTGCTGGACAGGGGCTCGGCTGTTGGGCACTGACAATTCCGTGGTGTTGTCGGGGA
AATCATCGTCCTTTCCTTGGCTGCTCGCCTGTGTTGCCACCTGGATTCTGCGCGGGACGTCCTTCTGCTA
CGTCCCTTCGGCCCTCAATCCAGCGGACCTTCCTTCCCGCGGCCTGCTGCCGGCTCTGCGGCCTCTTCCG
CGTCTTCGCCTTCGCCCTCAGACGAGTCGGATCTCCCTTTGGGCCGCCTCCCCGCGTCGACTTTAAGACC
AATGACTTACAAGGCAGCTGTAGATCTTAGCCACTTTTTAAAAGAAAAGGGGGGACTGGAAGGGCTAATT
CACTCCCAACGAAGACAAGATCTGCTTTTTGCTTGTACTGGGTCTCTCTGGTTAGACCAGATCTGAGCCT
GGGAGCTCTCTGGCTAACTAGGGAACCCACTGCTTAAGCCTCAATAAAGCTTGCCTTGAGTGCTTCAAGT
AGTGTGTGCCCGTCTGTTGTGTGACTCTGGTAACTAGAGATCCCTCAGACCCTTTTAGTCAGTGTGGAAA
ATCTCTAGCAGTACGTATAGTAGTTCATGTCATCTTATTATTCAGTATTTATAACTTGCAAAGAAATGAA
TATCAGAGAGTGAGAGGAACTTGTTTATTGCAGCTTATAATGGTTACAAATAAAGCAATAGCATCACAAA
TTTCACAAATAAAGCATTTTTTTCACTGCATTCTAGTTGTGGTTTGTCCAAACTCATCAATGTATCTTAT
CATGTCTGGCTCTAGCTATCCCGCCCCTAACTCCGCCCATCCCGCCCCTAACTCCGCCCAGTTCCGCCCA
TTCTCCGCCCCATGGCTGACTAATTTTTTTTATTTATGCAGAGGCCGAGGCCGCCTCGGCCTCTGAGCTA
TTCCAGAAGTAGTGAGGAGGCTTTTTTGGAGGCCTAGGGACGTACCCAATTCGCCCTATAGTGAGTCGTA
TTACGCGCGCTCACTGGCCGTCGTTTTACAACGTCGTGACTGGGAAAACCCTGGCGTTACCCAACTTAAT
CGCCTTGCAGCACATCCCCCTTTCGCCAGCTGGCGTAATAGCGAAGAGGCCCGCACCGATCGCCCTTCCC
AACAGTTGCGCAGCCTGAATGGCGAATGGG
[124 nt withheld, positions 8921-9044]
C
[91 nt withheld, positions 9046-9136]
A
[49 nt withheld, positions 9138-9186]
CCTTTGACGTTGGAGTCCACGTTCTTT
[37 nt withheld, positions 9214-9250]
ACCCTATCTCGGTCTATTCTTTTGATTTATAAGGGATTTTGCCGATTTCGGCCTATTGGTTAAAAAATGA
GCTGATTTAACAAAAATTTAACGCGAATTTTAACAAAATATTAACGCTTACAATTTAGGTGGCACTTTTC
GGGGAAATGTGCGCGGAACCCCTATTTGTTTATTTTTCTAAATACATTCAAATATGTATCCGCTCATGAG
ACAATAACCCTGATAAATGCTTCAATAATATTGAAAAAGGAAGAGTATGAGTATTCAACATTTCCGTGTC
GCCCTTATTCCCTTTTTTGCGGCATTTTGCCTTCCTGTTTTTGCTCACCCAGAAACGCTGGTGAAAGTAA
AAGATGCTGAAGATCAGTTGGGTGCACGAGTGGGTTACATCGAACTGGATCTCAACAGCGGTAAGATCCT
TGAGAGTTTTCGCCCCGAAGAACGTTTTCCAATGATGAGCACTTTTAAAGTTCTGCTATGTGGCGCGGTA
TTATCCCGTATTGACGCCGGGCAAGAGCAACTCGGTCGCCGCATACACTATTCTCAGAATGACTTGGTTG
AGTACTCACCAGTCACAGAAAAGCATCTTACGGATGGCATGACAGTAAGAGAATTATGCAGTGCTGCCAT
AACCATGAGTGATAACACTGCGGCCAACTTACTTCTGACAACGATCGGAGGACCGAAGGAGCTAACCGCT
TTTTTGCACAACATGGGGGATCATGTAACTCGCCTTGATCGTTGGGAACCGGAGCTGAATGAAGCCATAC
CAAACGACGAGCGTGACACCACGATGCCTGTAGCAATGGCAACAACGTTGCGCAAACTATTAACTGGCGA
ACTACTTACTCTAGCTTCCCGGCAACAATTAATAGACTGGATGGAGGCGGATAAAGTTGCAGGACCACTT
CTGCGCTCGGCCCTTCCGGCTGGCTGGTTTATTGCTGATAAATCTGGAGCCGGTGAGCGTGGGTCTCGCG
GTATCATTGCAGCACTGGGGCCAGATGGTAAGCCCTCCCGTATCGTAGTTATCTACACGACGGGGAGTCA
GGCAACTATGGATGAACGAAATAGACAGATCGCTGAGATAGGTGCCTCACTGATTAAGCATTGGTAACTG
TCAGACCAAGTTTACTCATATATACTTTAGATTGATTTAAAACTTCATTTTTAATTTAAAAGGATCTAGG
TGAAGATCCTTTTTGATAATCTCATGACCAAAATCCCTTAACGTGAGTTTTCGTTCCACTGAGCGTCAGA
CCCCGTAGAAAAGATCAAAGGATCTTCTTGAGATCCTTTTTTTCTGCGCGTAATCTGCTGCTTGCAAACA
AAAAAACCACCGCTACCAGCGGTGGTTTGTTTGCCGGATCAAGAGCTACCAACTCTTTTTCCGAAGGTAA
CTGGCTTCAGCAGAGCGCAGATACCAAATACTGTTCTTCTAGTGTAGCCGTAGTTAGGCCACCACTTCAA
GAACTCTGTAGCACCGCCTACATACCTCGCTCTGCTAATCCTGTTACCAGTGGCTGCTGCCAGTGGCGAT
AAGTCGTGTCTTACCGGGTTGGACTCAAGACGATAGTTACCGGATAAGGCGCAGCGGTCGGGCTGAACGG
GGGGTTCGTGCACACAGCCCAGCTTGGAGCGAACGACCTACACCGAACTGAGATACCTACAGCGTGAGCT
ATGAGAAAGCGCCACGCTTCCCGAAGGGAGAAAGGCGGACAGGTATCCGGTAAGCGGCAGGGTCGGAACA
GGAGAGCGCACGAGGGAGCTTCCAGGGGGAAACGCCTGGTATCTTTATAGTCCTGTCGGGTTTCGCCACC
TCTGACTTGAGCGTCGATTTTTGTGATGCTCGTCAGGGGGGCGGAGCCTATGGAAAAACGCCAGCAACGC
GGCCTTTTTACGGTTCCTGGCCTTTTGCTGGCCTTTTGCTCACATGTTCTTTCCTGCGTTATCCCCTGAT
TCTGTGGATAACCGTATTACCGCCTTTGAGTGAGCTGATACCGCTCGCCGCAGCCGAACGACCGAGCGCA
GCGAGTCAGTGAGCGAGGAAGCGGAAGAGCGCCCAATACGCAAACCGCCTCTCCCCGCGCGTTGGCCGAT
TCATTAATGCAGCTGGCACGACAGGTTTCCCGACTGGAAAGCGGGCAGTGAGCGCAACGCAATTAATGTG
AGTTAGCTCACTCATTAGGCACCCCAGGCTTTACACTTTATGCTTCCGGCTCGTATGTTGTGTGGAATTG
TGAGCGGATAACAATTTCACACAGGAAACAGCTATGACCATGATTACGCCAAGCGCGCAATTAACCCTCA
CTAAAGGGAACAAAAGCTGGAGCTGCAAGC
Features (pLannotate 1.2.2; 29 found; start..end, strand, type, name):
      5..231     +  promoter       RSV promoter: Rous sarcoma virus enhancer/promoter
    232..412     +  LTR            5' LTR (truncated): truncated 5' long terminal repeat (LTR) from HIV-1
    459..584     +  misc_feature   HIV-1 Ψ: packaging signal of human immunodeficiency virus type 1
    568..931     +  CDS            HIV-1 gag (fragment): gag protein from human immunodeficiency virus 1; gag
   1077..1310    +  misc_feature   RRE: The Rev response element (RRE) of HIV-1 allows for Rev-dependent mRNA export from the nucleus to the cytoplasm.
   1687..1713    +  CDS            Rev (fragment): human immunodeficiency virus 1 (HIV-1) Rev protein; rev; enhances nuclear export of unspliced and incompletely spliced viral mRNAs
   1717..1957    +  promoter       U6 promoter: RNA polymerase III promoter for human U6 snRNA
   1987..2062    +  misc_RNA       gRNA scaffold: guide RNA scaffold for the Streptococcus pyogenes CRISPR/Cas9 system
   2110..2227    +  misc_feature   cPPT/CTS: central polypurine tract and central termination sequence of HIV-1
   2296..2507    +  promoter       EF-1α core promoter: core promoter for human elongation factor EF-1α
   2611..4212    +  CDS            Cas9(N): N-terminal portion of Streptococcus pyogenes Cas9 (Zetsche et al., 2015)
   4213..6711    +  CDS            Cas9(C): C-terminal portion of Streptococcus pyogenes Cas9 (Zetsche et al., 2015)
   6832..7431    +  CDS            PuroR (fragment): puromycin N-acetyltransferase; pac from Streptomyces; confers resistance to puromycin
   7447..8035    +  misc_feature   WPRE: woodchuck hepatitis virus posttranscriptional regulatory element
   8086..8105    +  misc_feature   cPPT/CTS (fragment): central polypurine tract and central termination sequence of HIV-1
   8107..8340    +  LTR            3' LTR (ΔU3): self-inactivating 3' long terminal repeat (LTR) from HIV-1
   8418..8539    +  polyA_signal   SV40 poly(A) signal: SV40 polyadenylation signal
   8579..8714    +  rep_origin     SV40 ori: SV40 origin of replication
   8735..8753    -  promoter       T7 promoter: promoter for bacteriophage T7 RNA polymerase
   8761..8916    +  CDS            lacZα (fragment): LacZα fragment of β-galactosidase; lacZ fragment
   8921..9349    +  rep_origin     f1 ori (sequence partly withheld): f1 bacteriophage origin of replication; arrow indicates direction of (+) strand synthesis
   9402..9506    +  promoter       AmpR promoter: bla
   9507..10367   +  CDS            AmpR: β-lactamase; bla; confers resistance to ampicillin, carbenicillin, and related antibiotics
  10538..11126   +  rep_origin     ori: high-copy-number ColE1/pMB1/pBR322/pUC origin of replication
  11309..11401   +  CDS            lacI (fragment): lac repressor; lacI; The lac repressor binds to the lac operator to inhibit transcription in E. coli. This inhibition can be relieved by adding lactose or isopropyl-β-D-thiogalactopyranoside (IPTG).
  11414..11435   +  protein_bind   CAP binding site: CAP binding activates transcription in the presence of cAMP. E. coli catabolite activator protein
  11450..11480   +  promoter       lac promoter: promoter for the E. coli lac operon
  11484..11506   +  protein_bind   lac operator (fragment): The lac repressor binds to the lac operator to inhibit transcription in E. coli. This inhibition can be relieved by adding lactose or isopropyl-β-D-thiogalactopyranoside (IPTG). lac repressor encoded by lacI
  11549..11567   +  promoter       T3 promoter: promoter for bacteriophage T3 RNA polymerase
