[The description below was written by a language model from this plasmid's Addgene catalogue record and pLannotate feature annotations shown in this document.]
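Description:
CRISPR_HLA_DPA is an all-in-one lentiviral CRISPR plasmid built on the pXPR_001 (lentiCRISPRv1) backbone. It delivers both Streptococcus pyogenes Cas9 and a single guide RNA directed at the human HLA-DPA locus, including the DPA1*02:01:08 allele. The guide was inserted by restriction cloning at BsmBI sites, placing it between a human U6 RNA polymerase III promoter and the S. pyogenes gRNA scaffold. Downstream, after a central polypurine tract (cPPT/CTS), an EF-1α core promoter drives the Cas9 coding sequence. The annotation software reports Cas9 as two abutting N- and C-terminal segments, which together form one continuous reading frame. A puromycin N-acetyltransferase sequence follows Cas9 and allows selection of transduced mammalian cells. The feature table does not annotate the element linking Cas9 and PuroR. A WPRE after the marker enhances transcript expression.

The cassette sits within a third-generation-style HIV-1 lentiviral framework. An RSV promoter fused to a truncated 5' LTR drives genomic RNA production in packaging cells, and the Ψ packaging signal with a partial gag sequence directs encapsidation. The RRE provides Rev-dependent nuclear export, and the self-inactivating ΔU3 3' LTR limits LTR-driven transcription after integration. Outside the viral region are an SV40 poly(A) signal and SV40 origin, an f1 origin, residual lac, T7 and T3 elements, a high-copy ColE1/pUC origin, and an ampicillin resistance gene for propagation in E. coli.

The construct is intended to disrupt HLA-DPA expression in human cells. The associated publication concerns antigen identification for HLA class I- and class II-restricted T cell receptors using engineered antigen-presenting cells.
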