Addgene plasmid #164988: CRISPR_HLA_DPA
Purpose: Expression of gRNA targeting HLA-DPA locus, including DPA1*02:01:08
Depositing lab: Matthew Meyerson. Depositing organization: Dana-Farber Cancer Institute. Publication: Antigen identification for HLA class I- and HLA class II-restricted T cell receptors using cytokine-capturing antigen-presenting cells. Lee MN, Meyerson M. Sci Immunol. 2021 Jan 22;6(55). pii: 6/55/eabf4001. doi: 10.1126/sciimmunol.abf4001. PubMed 33483338.
Backbone
  Vector backbone: pXPR_001 (lentiCRISPRv1, Addgene #49535)
  Vector type: Mammalian Expression, Lentiviral, CRISPR
  Selectable markers: Puromycin
Growth in bacteria
  Bacterial resistance: Ampicillin, 100 μg/mL
  Growth temperature: 37°C
  Growth strain: NEB Stable
  Copy number: Unknown
Gene/Insert
  Gene/Insert name: gRNA against HLA-DPA1*02:01:08
  gRNA/shRNA sequence: CGTCACATGGCTGTGCAATG
  Species: H. sapiens (human)
  Cloning method: Restriction Enzyme; 5′ cloning site BsmBI (unknown if destroyed); 3′ cloning site BsmBI (unknown if destroyed)
  Sequencing primers: 5′ U6-F
Terms and licenses: Academic/Nonprofit Terms; Industry Terms: Not Available to Industry
How to cite: CRISPR_HLA_DPA was a gift from Matthew Meyerson (Addgene plasmid # 164988 ; http://n2t.net/addgene:164988 ; RRID:Addgene_164988)
