>Addgene plasmid #164988 | CRISPR_HLA_DPA | depositor partial sequence | sequence record 320480 | U6-F primer
AATTAGAATTAATTTGACTGTAAACACAAAGATATTAGTACAAAATACGTGACGTAGAAAGTAATAATTT
CTTGGGTAGTTTGCAGTTTTAAAATTATGTTTTAAAATGGACTATCATATGCTTACCGTAACTTGAAAGT
ATTTCGATTTCTTGGCTTTATATATCTTGTGGAAAGGACGAAACACCGCGTCACATGGCTGTGCAATGGT
TTTAGAGCTAGAAATAGCAAGTTAAAATAAGGCTAGTCCGTTATCAACTTGAAAAAGTGGCACCGAGTCG
GTGCTTTTTTGAATTCTAGATCTTGAGACAAATGGCAGTATTCATCCACAATTTTAAAAGAAAAGGGGGG
ATTGGGGGGTACAGTGCAGGGGAAAGAATAGTAGACATAATAGCAACAGACATACAAACTAAAGAATTAC
AAAAACAAATTACAAAAATTCAAAATTTTCGGGTTTATTACAGGGACAGCAGAGATCCACTTTGGCGCCG
GCTCGAGTGGCTCCGGTGCCCGTCAGTGGGCAGAGCGCACATCGCCCACAGTCCC
